>Addgene plasmid #239383 | D10A-Cas9 | addgene full sequence | sequence record 481779 | Addgene NGS Result
ACGCGTTGACATTGATTATTGACTAGTTATTAATAGTAATCAATTACGGGGTCATTAGTTCATAGCCCAT
ATATGGAGTTCCGCGTTACATAACTTACGGTAAATGGCCCGCCTGGCTGACCGCCCAACGACCCCCGCCC
ATTGACGTCAATAATGACGTATGTTCCCATAGTAACGCCAATAGGGACTTTCCATTGACGTCAATGGGTG
GAGTATTTACGGTAAACTGCCCACTTGGCAGTACATCAAGTGTATCATATGCCAAGTACGCCCCCTATTG
ACGTCAATGACGGTAAATGGCCCGCCTGGCATTATGCCCAGTACATGACCTTATGGGACTTTCCTACTTG
GCAGTACATCTACGTATTAGTCATCGCTATTACCATGGTGATGCGGTTTTGGCAGTACATCAATGGGCGT
GGATAGCGGTTTGACTCACGGGGATTTCCAAGTCTCCACCCCATTGACGTCAATGGGAGTTTGTTTTGGC
ACCAAAATCAACGGGACTTTCCAAAATGTCGTAACAACTCCGCCCCATTGACGCAAATGGGCGGTAGGCG
TGTACGGTGGGAGGTCTATATAAGCAGAGCTGGTTTAGTGAACCGTCAGATCCGCTAGAGATCCGCGGCC
GCTAATACGACTCACTATAGGGAGAGCCGCCACCATGAAACGGACAGCCGACGGAAGCGAGTTCGAGTCA
CCAAAGAAGAAGCGGAAAGTCGACAAGAAGTACAGCATCGGCCTGGCCATCGGCACCAACTCTGTGGGCT
GGGCCGTGATCACCGACGAGTACAAGGTGCCCAGCAAGAAATTCAAGGTGCTGGGCAACACCGACCGGCA
CAGCATCAAGAAGAACCTGATCGGAGCCCTGCTGTTCGACAGCGGCGAAACAGCCGAGGCCACCCGGCTG
AAGAGAACCGCCAGAAGAAGATACACCAGACGGAAGAACCGGATCTGCTATCTGCAAGAGATCTTCAGCA
ACGAGATGGCCAAGGTGGACGACAGCTTCTTCCACAGACTGGAAGAGTCCTTCCTGGTGGAAGAGGATAA
GAAGCACGAGCGGCACCCCATCTTCGGCAACATCGTGGACGAGGTGGCCTACCACGAGAAGTACCCCACC
ATCTACCACCTGAGAAAGAAACTGGTGGACAGCACCGACAAGGCCGACCTGCGGCTGATCTATCTGGCCC
TGGCCCACATGATCAAGTTCCGGGGCCACTTCCTGATCGAGGGCGACCTGAACCCCGACAACAGCGACGT
GGACAAGCTGTTCATCCAGCTGGTGCAGACCTACAACCAGCTGTTCGAGGAAAACCCCATCAACGCCAGC
GGCGTGGACGCCAAGGCCATCCTGTCTGCCAGACTGAGCAAGAGCAGACGGCTGGAAAATCTGATCGCCC
AGCTGCCCGGCGAGAAGAAGAATGGCCTGTTCGGAAACCTGATTGCCCTGAGCCTGGGCCTGACCCCCAA
CTTCAAGAGCAACTTCGACCTGGCCGAGGATGCCAAACTGCAGCTGAGCAAGGACACCTACGACGACGAC
CTGGACAACCTGCTGGCCCAGATCGGCGACCAGTACGCCGACCTGTTTCTGGCCGCCAAGAACCTGTCCG
ACGCCATCCTGCTGAGCGACATCCTGAGAGTGAACACCGAGATCACCAAGGCCCCCCTGAGCGCCTCTAT
GATCAAGAGATACGACGAGCACCACCAGGACCTGACCCTGCTGAAAGCTCTCGTGCGGCAGCAGCTGCCT
GAGAAGTACAAAGAGATTTTCTTCGACCAGAGCAAGAACGGCTACGCCGGCTACATTGACGGCGGAGCCA
GCCAGGAAGAGTTCTACAAGTTCATCAAGCCCATCCTGGAAAAGATGGACGGCACCGAGGAACTGCTCGT
GAAGCTGAACAGAGAGGACCTGCTGCGGAAGCAGCGGACCTTCGACAACGGCAGCATCCCCCACCAGATC
CACCTGGGAGAGCTGCACGCCATTCTGCGGCGGCAGGAAGATTTTTACCCATTCCTGAAGGACAACCGGG
AAAAGATCGAGAAGATCCTGACCTTCCGCATCCCCTACTACGTGGGCCCTCTGGCCAGGGGAAACAGCAG
ATTCGCCTGGATGACCAGAAAGAGCGAGGAAACCATCACCCCCTGGAACTTCGAGGAAGTGGTGGACAAG
GGCGCTTCCGCCCAGAGCTTCATCGAGCGGATGACCAACTTCGATAAGAACCTGCCCAACGAGAAGGTGC
TGCCCAAGCACAGCCTGCTGTACGAGTACTTCACCGTGTATAACGAGCTGACCAAAGTGAAATACGTGAC
CGAGGGAATGAGAAAGCCCGCCTTCCTGAGCGGCGAGCAGAAAAAGGCCATCGTGGACCTGCTGTTCAAG
ACCAACCGGAAAGTGACCGTGAAGCAGCTGAAAGAGGACTACTTCAAGAAAATCGAGTGCTTCGACTCCG
TGGAAATCTCCGGCGTGGAAGATCGGTTCAACGCCTCCCTGGGCACATACCACGATCTGCTGAAAATTAT
CAAGGACAAGGACTTCCTGGACAATGAGGAAAACGAGGACATTCTGGAAGATATCGTGCTGACCCTGACA
CTGTTTGAGGACAGAGAGATGATCGAGGAACGGCTGAAAACCTATGCCCACCTGTTCGACGACAAAGTGA
TGAAGCAGCTGAAGCGGCGGAGATACACCGGCTGGGGCAGGCTGAGCCGGAAGCTGATCAACGGCATCCG
GGACAAGCAGTCCGGCAAGACAATCCTGGATTTCCTGAAGTCCGACGGCTTCGCCAACAGAAACTTCATG
CAGCTGATCCACGACGACAGCCTGACCTTTAAAGAGGACATCCAGAAAGCCCAGGTGTCCGGCCAGGGCG
ATAGCCTGCACGAGCACATTGCCAATCTGGCCGGCAGCCCCGCCATTAAGAAGGGCATCCTGCAGACAGT
GAAGGTGGTGGACGAGCTCGTGAAAGTGATGGGCCGGCACAAGCCCGAGAACATCGTGATCGAAATGGCC
AGAGAGAACCAGACCACCCAGAAGGGACAGAAGAACAGCCGCGAGAGAATGAAGCGGATCGAAGAGGGCA
TCAAAGAGCTGGGCAGCCAGATCCTGAAAGAACACCCCGTGGAAAACACCCAGCTGCAGAACGAGAAGCT
GTACCTGTACTACCTGCAGAATGGGCGGGATATGTACGTGGACCAGGAACTGGACATCAACCGGCTGTCC
GACTACGATGTGGACCATATCGTGCCTCAGAGCTTTCTGAAGGACGACTCCATCGACAACAAGGTGCTGA
CCAGAAGCGACAAGAACCGGGGCAAGAGCGACAACGTGCCCTCCGAAGAGGTCGTGAAGAAGATGAAGAA
CTACTGGCGGCAGCTGCTGAACGCCAAGCTGATTACCCAGAGAAAGTTCGACAATCTGACCAAGGCCGAG
AGAGGCGGCCTGAGCGAACTGGATAAGGCCGGCTTCATCAAGAGACAGCTGGTGGAAACCCGGCAGATCA
CAAAGCACGTGGCACAGATCCTGGACTCCCGGATGAACACTAAGTACGACGAGAATGACAAGCTGATCCG
GGAAGTGAAAGTGATCACCCTGAAGTCCAAGCTGGTGTCCGATTTCCGGAAGGATTTCCAGTTTTACAAA
GTGCGCGAGATCAACAACTACCACCACGCCCACGACGCCTACCTGAACGCCGTCGTGGGAACCGCCCTGA
TCAAAAAGTACCCTAAGCTGGAAAGCGAGTTCGTGTACGGCGACTACAAGGTGTACGACGTGCGGAAGAT
GATCGCCAAGAGCGAGCAGGAAATCGGCAAGGCTACCGCCAAGTACTTCTTCTACAGCAACATCATGAAC
TTTTTCAAGACCGAGATTACCCTGGCCAACGGCGAGATCCGGAAGCGGCCTCTGATCGAGACAAACGGCG
AAACCGGGGAGATCGTGTGGGATAAGGGCCGGGATTTTGCCACCGTGCGGAAAGTGCTGAGCATGCCCCA
AGTGAATATCGTGAAAAAGACCGAGGTGCAGACAGGCGGCTTCAGCAAAGAGTCTATCCTGCCCAAGAGG
AACAGCGATAAGCTGATCGCCAGAAAGAAGGACTGGGACCCTAAGAAGTACGGCGGCTTCGACAGCCCCA
CCGTGGCCTATTCTGTGCTGGTGGTGGCCAAAGTGGAAAAGGGCAAGTCCAAGAAACTGAAGAGTGTGAA
AGAGCTGCTGGGGATCACCATCATGGAAAGAAGCAGCTTCGAGAAGAATCCCATCGACTTTCTGGAAGCC
AAGGGCTACAAAGAAGTGAAAAAGGACCTGATCATCAAGCTGCCTAAGTACTCCCTGTTCGAGCTGGAAA
ACGGCCGGAAGAGAATGCTGGCCTCTGCCGGCGAACTGCAGAAGGGAAACGAACTGGCCCTGCCCTCCAA
ATATGTGAACTTCCTGTACCTGGCCAGCCACTATGAGAAGCTGAAGGGCTCCCCCGAGGATAATGAGCAG
AAACAGCTGTTTGTGGAACAGCACAAGCACTACCTGGACGAGATCATCGAGCAGATCAGCGAGTTCTCCA
AGAGAGTGATCCTGGCCGACGCTAATCTGGACAAAGTGCTGTCCGCCTACAACAAGCACCGGGATAAGCC
CATCAGAGAGCAGGCCGAGAATATCATCCACCTGTTTACCCTGACCAATCTGGGAGCCCCTGCCGCCTTC
AAGTACTTTGACACCACCATCGACCGGAAGAGGTACACCAGCACCAAAGAGGTGCTGGACGCCACCCTGA
TCCACCAGAGCATCACCGGCCTGTACGAGACACGGATCGACCTGTCTCAGCTGGGAGGTGACAAAAGAAC
CGCCGACGGCAGCGAATTCGAGCCCAAGAAGAAGAGGAAAGTCTAACCGGTCATCATCACCATCACCATT
GAGTTTAAACCCGCTGATCAGCCTCGACTGTGCCTTCTAGTTGCCAGCCATCTGTTGTTTGCCCCTCCCC
CGTGCCTTCCTTGACCCTGGAAGGTGCCACTCCCACTGTCCTTTCCTAATAAAATGAGGAAATTGCATCG
CATTGTCTGAGTAGGTGTCATTCTATTCTGGGGGGTGGGGTGGGGCAGGACAGCAAGGGGGAGGATTGGG
AAGACAATAGCAGGCATGCTGGGGATGCGGTGGGCTCTATGGCTTCTGAGGCGGAAAGAACCAGCTGGGG
CTCGATACCGTCGACCTCTAGCTAGAGCTTGGCGTAATCATGGTCATAGCTGTTTCCTGTGTGAAATTGT
TATCCGCTCACAATTCCACACAACATACGAGCCGGAAGCATAAAGTGTAAAGCCTAGGGTGCCTAATGAG
TGAGCTAACTCACATTAATTGCGTTGCGCTCACTGCCCGCTTTCCAGTCGGGAAACCTGTCGTGCCAGCT
GCATTAATGAATCGGCCAACGCGCGGGGAGAGGCGGTTTGCGTATTGGGCGCTCTTCCGCTTCCTCGCTC
ACTGACTCGCTGCGCTCGGTCGTTCGGCTGCGGCGAGCGGTATCAGCTCACTCAAAGGCGGTAATACGGT
TATCCACAGAATCAGGGGATAACGCAGGAAAGAACATGTGAGCAAAAGGCCAGCAAAAGGCCAGGAACCG
TAAAAAGGCCGCGTTGCTGGCGTTTTTCCATAGGCTCCGCCCCCCTGACGAGCATCACAAAAATCGACGC
TCAAGTCAGAGGTGGCGAAACCCGACAGGACTATAAAGATACCAGGCGTTTCCCCCTGGAAGCTCCCTCG
TGCGCTCTCCTGTTCCGACCCTGCCGCTTACCGGATACCTGTCCGCCTTTCTCCCTTCGGGAAGCGTGGC
GCTTTCTCATAGCTCACGCTGTAGGTATCTCAGTTCGGTGTAGGTCGTTCGCTCCAAGCTGGGCTGTGTG
CACGAACCCCCCGTTCAGCCCGACCGCTGCGCCTTATCCGGTAACTATCGTCTTGAGTCCAACCCGGTAA
GACACGACTTATCGCCACTGGCAGCAGCCACTGGTAACAGGATTAGCAGAGCGAGGTATGTAGGCGGTGC
TACAGAGTTCTTGAAGTGGTGGCCTAACTACGGCTACACTAGAAGAACAGTATTTGGTATCTGCGCTCTG
CTGAAGCCAGTTACCTTCGGAAAAAGAGTTGGTAGCTCTTGATCCGGCAAACAAACCACCGCTGGTAGCG
GTGGTTTTTTTGTTTGCAAGCAGCAGATTACGCGCAGAAAAAAAGGATCTCAAGAAGATCCTTTGATCTT
TTCTACGGGGTCTGACACTCAGTGGAACGAAAACTCACGTTAAGGGATTTTGGTCATGAGATTATCAAAA
AGGATCTTCACCTAGATCCTTTTAAATTAAAAATGAAGTTTTAAATCAATCTAAAGTATATATGAGTAAA
CTTGGTCTGACAGTTACCAATGCTTAATCAGTGAGGCACCTATCTCAGCGATCTGTCTATTTCGTTCATC
CATAGTTGCCTGACTCCCCGTCGTGTAGATAACTACGATACGGGAGGGCTTACCATCTGGCCCCAGTGCT
GCAATGATACCGCGAGACCCACGCTCACCGGCTCCAGATTTATCAGCAATAAACCAGCCAGCCGGAAGGG
CCGAGCGCAGAAGTGGTCCTGCAACTTTATCCGCCTCCATCCAGTCTATTAATTGTTGCCGGGAAGCTAG
AGTAAGTAGTTCGCCAGTTAATAGTTTGCGCAACGTTGTTGCCATTGCTACAGGCATCGTGGTGTCACGC
TCGTCGTTTGGTATGGCTTCATTCAGCTCCGGTTCCCAACGATCAAGGCGAGTTACATGATCCCCCATGT
TGTGCAAAAAAGCGGTTAGCTCCTTCGGTCCTCCGATCGTTGTCAGAAGTAAGTTGGCCGCAGTGTTATC
ACTCATGGTTATGGCAGCACTGCATAATTCTCTTACTGTCATGCCATCCGTAAGATGCTTTTCTGTGACT
GGTGAGTACTCAACCAAGTCATTCTGAGAATAGTGTATGCGGCGACCGAGTTGCTCTTGCCCGGCGTCAA
TACGGGATAATACCGCGCCACATAGCAGAACTTTAAAAGTGCTCATCATTGGAAAACGTTCTTCGGGGCG
AAAACTCTCAAGGATCTTACCGCTGTTGAGATCCAGTTCGATGTAACCCACTCGTGCACCCAACTGATCT
TCAGCATCTTTTACTTTCACCAGCGTTTCTGGGTGAGCAAAAACAGGAAGGCAAAATGCCGCAAAAAAGG
GAATAAGGGCGACACGGAAATGTTGAATACTCATACTCTTCCTTTTTCAATATTATTGAAGCATTTATCA
GGGTTATTGTCTCATGAGCGGATACATATTTGAATGTATTTAGAAAAATAAACAAATAGGGGTTCCGCGC
ACATTTCCCCGAAAAGTGCCACCTGACGTCGACGGATCGGGAGATCGATCTCCCGATCCCCTAGGGTCGA
CTCTCAGTACAATCTGCTCTGATGCCGCATAGTTAAGCCAGTATCTGCTCCCTGCTTGTGTGTTGGAGGT
CGCTGAGTAGTGCGCGAGCAAAATTTAAGCTACAACAAGGCAAGGCTTGACCGACAATTGCATGAAGAAT
CTGCTTAGGGTTAGGCGTTTTGCGCTGCTTCGCGATGTACGGGCCAGATAT
Features (pLannotate 1.2.2; 16 found; start..end, strand, type, name):
      8..387     +  enhancer       CMV enhancer: human cytomegalovirus immediate early enhancer
    388..591     +  promoter       CMV promoter: human cytomegalovirus (CMV) immediate early promoter
    633..651     +  promoter       T7 promoter: promoter for bacteriophage T7 RNA polymerase
    722..2323    +  CDS            dCas9(N): N-terminal portion of catalytically inactive Streptococcus pyogenes dCas9 carrying the D10A mutation (Zetsche et al., 2015)
   2324..4818    +  CDS            Cas9(C) (fragment): C-terminal portion of Streptococcus pyogenes Cas9 (Zetsche et al., 2015)
   4928..5152    +  polyA_signal   bGH poly(A) signal: bovine growth hormone polyadenylation signal
   5156..5177    +  promoter       SV40 promoter (fragment): SV40 enhancer and early promoter
   5182..5198    +  misc_feature   MCS (fragment): pBluescript multiple cloning site
   5247..5263    -  protein_bind   lac operator: The lac repressor binds to the lac operator to inhibit transcription in E. coli. This inhibition can be relieved by adding lactose or isopropyl-β-D-thiogalactopyranoside (IPTG). lac repressor encoded by lacI
   5271..5301    -  promoter       lac promoter: promoter for the E. coli lac operon
   5316..5337    -  protein_bind   CAP binding site: CAP binding activates transcription in the presence of cAMP. E. coli catabolite activator protein
   5350..5442    -  CDS            lacI (fragment): lac repressor; lacI; The lac repressor binds to the lac operator to inhibit transcription in E. coli. This inhibition can be relieved by adding lactose or isopropyl-β-D-thiogalactopyranoside (IPTG).
   5625..6213    -  rep_origin     ori: high-copy-number ColE1/pMB1/pBR322/pUC origin of replication
   6384..7244    -  CDS            AmpR: β-lactamase; bla; confers resistance to ampicillin, carbenicillin, and related antibiotics
   7245..7349    -  promoter       AmpR promoter: bla
   7420..7464    -  misc_feature   bom (fragment): basis of mobility region from pBR322
