[The description below was written by a language model from this plasmid's Addgene catalogue record and pLannotate feature annotations shown in this document.]
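Description:
D10A-Cas9 is a mammalian expression plasmid of about 7.6 kb, built by Gibson cloning on the pCMV-PE2 prime editor backbone. It is propagated in E. coli as a high-copy plasmid through a ColE1/pUC-type origin and selected with ampicillin via the β-lactamase gene and its native promoter. Short remnants of a lac promoter/operator region, a lacI fragment, an MCS fragment, an SV40 promoter fragment and a bom fragment are backbone leftovers with no evident role in the payload. No mammalian selection marker or reporter is annotated, which fits transient transfection use.

The payload is a single expression cassette in which the human cytomegalovirus immediate early enhancer and promoter drive Streptococcus pyogenes Cas9 carrying the D10A substitution, terminated by the bovine growth hormone polyadenylation signal. A T7 promoter lies between the CMV promoter and the coding sequence and could in principle support in vitro transcription. The annotation software splits the Cas9 reading frame into an N-terminal portion labelled as dCas9 and a contiguous C-terminal Cas9 fragment. According to the catalogue entry only D10A is present, so the protein is a nickase with an inactive RuvC domain and an active HNH domain, rather than a fully dead Cas9. It therefore nicks the strand opposite to the one cut by the H840A nickase used in conventional prime editors. The record lists an N-terminal SV40 NLS and a C-terminal bipartite NLS for nuclear import, although these are not separately annotated. No reverse transcriptase is annotated in the feature table. The stated purpose is to supply nCas9-D10A for a circular RNA-mediated inverse prime editing system in cultured human HEK293T-type cells.
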