Addgene plasmid #239383: D10A-Cas9
Purpose: For circular RNA-mediated inverse prime editor using nCas9-D10A in HEK294T cells
Depositing lab: Caixia Gao. Depositing organization: Institute of Genetics and Developmental Biology, Chinese Academy of Sciences. Publication: Circular RNA-mediated inverse prime editing in human cells. Liang R, Wang S, Cai Y, Li Z, Li KM, Wei J, Sun C, Zhu H, Chen K, Gao C. Nat Commun. 2025 May 31;16(1):5057. doi: 10.1038/s41467-025-59120-7. PubMed 40447589.
Backbone
  Vector backbone: pCMV-PE2 (Addgene #132775)
  Backbone manufacturer: David Liu
  Vector type: Mammalian Expression, CRISPR
Growth in bacteria
  Bacterial resistance: Ampicillin, 100 μg/mL
  Growth temperature: 37°C
  Growth strain: DH5alpha
  Copy number: High Copy
Gene/Insert
  Gene/Insert name: nCas9-D10A
  Species: S. pyogenes
  Mutation: D10A in Cas9
  Promoter: CMV
  Tag / fusion protein: SV40 NLS (N terminal on insert); BPNLS (C terminal on insert)
  Cloning method: Gibson Cloning
Terms and licenses: Academic/Nonprofit Terms; Industry Terms: Not Available to Industry
How to cite: D10A-Cas9 was a gift from Caixia Gao (Addgene plasmid # 239383 ; http://n2t.net/addgene:239383 ; RRID:Addgene_239383)
